>Addgene plasmid #39080 | MAT2B | depositor partial sequence | sequence record 49138 | MAT2B sequence 999 bps
ATGAACCGTCGCGTTCTGGTTACCGGTGCTACTGGTCTGCTGGGTCGTGCAGTACACAAGGAGTTTCAGC
AGAATAACTGGCACGCTGTAGGTTGCGGTTTTCGTCGTGCGCGTCCAAAATTCGAGCAAGTAAACCTGCT
GGACTCTAACGCTGTTCACCACATCATCCACGATTTCCAGCCGCACGTTATTGTGCATTGCGCTGCTGAA
CGTCGTCCTGACGTTGTAGAAAACCAGCCAGATGCTGCCTCCCAACTGAACGTTGATGCGTCTGGTAACC
TGGCCAAGGAAGCTGCTGCAGTAGGCGCATTTCTGATCTATATCAGCTCCGATTACGTTTTCGACGGTAC
CAACCCGCCTTATCGTGAGGAAGACATCCCGGCTCCACTGAACCTGTACGGTAAGACGAAGCTGGATGGC
GAAAAAGCGGTGCTGGAAAATAACCTGGGTGCTGCAGTTCTGCGTATCCCGATCCTGTATGGTGAAGTCG
AAAAACTGGAAGAATCCGCGGTTACTGTTATGTTCGACAAGGTCCAGTTCTCCAATAAGTCTGCAAACAT
GGACCATTGGCAACAGCGCTTCCCGACTCACGTTAAAGATGTGGCTACGGTTTGCCGCCAACTGGCAGAG
AAGCGTATGCTGGACCCGAGCATCAAGGGTACTTTCCATTGGAGCGGCAACGAACAGATGACGAAATACG
AAATGGCATGTGCGATTGCCGACGCATTCAACCTGCCATCTTCTCACCTGCGTCCGATCACCGATTCCCC
AGTGCTGGGTGCACAACGTCCACGTAATGCGCAACTGGACTGTTCTAAACTGGAAACTCTGGGTATCGGT
CAGCGCACTCCATTTCGTATCGGTATTAAGGAGTCTCTGTGGCCGTTCCTGATCGATAAACGTTGGCGTC
AGACTGTGTTCCATGCAGAGAACCTCTACTTCCAATCGCACCATCATCACCACCATGATTACAAGGATGA
CGACGATAAGTGAGGATCC
