>Addgene plasmid #39080 | MAT2B | addgene partial sequence | sequence record 51823 | T7 5'-TAATACGACTCACTATAGGG-3'
CCTCTAGAAATAATTTTGTTTAACCTTAAGAAGGAGATATACTATGAACCGTCGCGTTCTGGTTACCGGT
GCTACTGGTCTGCTGGGTCGTGCAGTACACAAGGAGTTTCAGCAGAATAACTGGCACGCTGTAGGTTGCG
GTTTTCGTCGTGCGCGTCCAAAATTCGAGCAAGTAAACCTGCTGGACTCTAACGCTGTTCACCACATCAT
CCACGATTTCCAGCCGCACGTTATTGTGCATTGCGCTGCTGAACGTCGTCCTGACGTTGTAGAAAACCAG
CCAGATGCTGCCTCCCAACTGAACGTTGATGCGTCTGGTAACCTGGCCAAGGAAGCTGCTGCAGTAGGCG
CATTTCTGATCTATATCAGCTCCGATTACGTTTTCGACGGTACCAACCCGCCTTATCGTGAGGAAGACAT
CCCGGCTCCACTGAACCTGTACGGTAAGACGAAGCTGGATGGCGAAAAAGCGGTGCTGGAAAATAACCTG
GGTGCTGCAGTTCTGCGTATCCCGATCCTGTATGGTGAAGTCGAAAAACTGGAAGAATCCGCGGTTACTG
TTATGTTCGACAAGGTCCAGTTCTCCAATAAGTCTGCAAACATGGACCATTGGCAACAGCGCTTCCCGAC
TCACGTTAAAGATGTGGCTACGGTTTGCCGCCAACTGGCAGAGAAGCGTATGCTGGACCCGAGCATCAAG
GGTACTTTCCATTGGAGCGGCAACGAACAGATGACGAAATACGAAATGGCATGTGCGATTGCCGACGCAT
TCAACCTGCCATCTTCTCACCTGCGTCCGATCACCGATTCCCCAGTGCTGGGTGCACAACGTCCACGTAA
TGCGCAACTGGACTGTTCTAAACTGGAAACTCTGGGTATCGGTCAGCGC
