>Addgene plasmid #39080 | MAT2B | addgene partial sequence | sequence record 51824 | T7_term
GGCTTGGTAGCAGCCGGATCTCAGTGGTGGTGGTGGTGGTGCTCGAGTGCGGCCGCAAGCTTGTCGACGG
AGCTCGAATTCGGATCCTCACTTATCGTCGTCATCCTTGTAATCATGGTGGTGATGATGGTGCGATTGGA
AGTAGAGGTTCTCTGCATGGAACACAGTCTGACGCCAACGTTTATCGATCAGGAACGGCCACAGAGACTC
CTTAATACCGATACGAAATGGAGTGCGCTGACCGATACCCAGAGTTTCCAGTTTAGAACAGTCCAGTTGC
GCATTACGTGGACGTTGTGCACCCAGCACTGGGGAATCGGTGATCGGACGCAGGTGAGAAGATGGCAGGT
TGAATGCGTCGGCAATCGCACATGCCATTTCGTATTTCGTCATCTGTTCGTTGCCGCTCCAATGGAAAGT
ACCCTTGATGCTCGGGTCCAGCATACGCTTCTCTGCCAGTTGGCGGCAAACCGTAGCCACATCTTTAACG
TGAGTCGGGAAGCGCTGTTGCCAATGGTCCATGTTTGCAGACTTATTGGAGAACTGGACCTTGTCGAACA
TAACAGTAACCGCGGATTCTTCCAGTTTTTCGACTTCACCATACAGGATCGGGATACGCAGAACTGCAGC
ACCCAGGTTATTTTCCAGCACCGCTTTTTCGCCATCCAGCTTCGTCTTACCGTACAGGTTCAGTGGAGCC
GGGATGTCTTCCTCACGATAAGGCGGGTTGGTACCGTCGAAAACGTAATCGGAGCTGATATAGATCAGAA
ATGCGCCTACTGCAGCAGCTTCCTTGGCCAGGTTACCAGACGCATCAACGTTCAGTTGGGAGGCAGCA
