[The description below was written by a language model from this plasmid's Addgene catalogue record.]
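Description:
MAT2B is a bacterial expression plasmid built on the pNIC-CTHF backbone from the SGC, carrying a human MAT2B insert of about 1 kb (999 bp). MAT2B encodes the beta, regulatory subunit of methionine adenosyltransferase II; the insert is annotated as corresponding to RefSeq isoform 2. The construct was made for recombinant protein production for structure determination, and the record cautions that the insert may not represent the full open reading frame, as is common for constructs trimmed to favour soluble, crystallisable protein. A deposited crystal structure is associated with the entry. The plasmid is selected with kanamycin, is listed as low copy, and is propagated in a standard E. coli cloning strain; the origin of replication is not stated.

The insert was introduced by ligation-independent cloning and is fused at its C terminus to a composite tag consisting of a TEV protease cleavage site followed by His and FLAG tags. This arrangement allows immobilised metal affinity purification through the His tag, detection or alternative capture through the FLAG epitope, and removal of both tags by TEV cleavage to leave protein close to its native sequence for crystallisation or biochemical work. The promoter is not explicitly listed, but the recommended sequencing primers are T7 and T7-terminator, which indicates that the insert sits between T7 promoter and terminator sequences, so expression would be expected to rely on a host supplying T7 RNA polymerase. No feature table accompanies the entry, so other backbone elements cannot be described from the record.
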