Addgene plasmid #39080: MAT2B
Purpose: Bacterial expression for structure determination; may not be full ORF
Depositing lab: Nicola Burgess-Brown. Depositing organization: University of Oxford.
Backbone
  Vector backbone: pNIC-CTHF
  Backbone manufacturer: SGC
  Vector type: Bacterial Expression
Growth in bacteria
  Bacterial resistance: Kanamycin, 50 μg/mL
  Growth temperature: 37°C
  Growth strain: Mach1
  Copy number: Low Copy
Gene/Insert
  Gene/Insert name: MAT2B (alt names: MAT2B: methionine adenosyltransferase II, beta [RefSeq, isoform 2] (aka TGR, MAT-II, MGC12237, MATIIbeta, Nbla02999); PDB:2YDX)
  Species: H. sapiens (human)
  Insert size (bp): 999
  GenBank ID: MAT2B: methionine adenosyltransferase II, beta [RefSeq, isoform 2] (aka TGR, MAT-II, MGC12237, MATIIbeta, Nbla02999)
  Entrez Gene: MAT2B (a.k.a. MAT-II, MATIIbeta, Nbla02999, SDR23E1, TGR)
  Tag / fusion protein: Tev His Flag (C terminal on insert)
  Cloning method: Ligation Independent Cloning
  Sequencing primers: 5′ T7; 3′ T7-term
Terms and licenses: Academic/Nonprofit Terms; Industry Terms: Not Available to Industry
How to cite: MAT2B was a gift from Nicola Burgess-Brown (Addgene plasmid # 39080 ; http://n2t.net/addgene:39080 ; RRID:Addgene_39080)
